Addgene plasmid #173508: pICSL86977OD:PITG_02860
Purpose: This is a binary plasmid that can be transferred into Agrobacterium and used to transiently express the protein encoded by the insert in plants by agro-infiltration.
Depositing lab: Sophien Kamoun. Depositing organization: Sainsbury Laboratory, Norwich. Publication: Plant pathogens convergently evolved to counteract redundant nodes of an NLR immune receptor network. Derevnina L, Contreras MP, Adachi H, Upson J, Vergara Cruces A, Xie R, Sklenar J, Menke FLH, Mugford ST, MacLean D, Ma W, Hogenhout SA, Goverse A, Maqbool A, Wu CH, Kamoun S. PLoS Biol. 2021 Aug 23;19(8):e3001136. doi: 10.1371/journal.pbio.3001136. PubMed 34424903.
Backbone
  Vector backbone: pICSL86977OD
  Backbone manufacturer: Youles SynBio plasmids
  Backbone size w/o insert (bp): 8678
  Vector type: Plant Expression
  Selectable markers: Basta
Growth in bacteria
  Bacterial resistance: Kanamycin, 50 μg/mL
  Growth temperature: 37°C
  Growth strain: DH5alpha
  Copy number: High Copy
Gene/Insert
  Gene/Insert name: PITG_02860_T30-4
  Species: Phytophthora infestans
  Promoter: 35S
  Cloning method: Restriction Enzyme; 5′ cloning site unknown (unknown if destroyed); 3′ cloning site unknown (unknown if destroyed)
Terms and licenses: Academic/Nonprofit Terms; Industry Terms: Not Available to Industry
How to cite: pICSL86977OD:PITG_02860 was a gift from Sophien Kamoun (Addgene plasmid # 173508 ; http://n2t.net/addgene:173508 ; RRID:Addgene_173508)
