[The description below was written by a language model from this plasmid's Addgene catalogue record and pLannotate feature annotations shown in this document.]
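Description:
pICSL86977OD:PITG_02860 is a plant binary expression plasmid built on the pICSL86977OD backbone. It is designed to be moved into Agrobacterium and used for transient expression of its insert in plant tissue by agro-infiltration. The backbone carries two replication systems. A high-copy ColE1/pUC-type origin supports propagation in E. coli, and the pVS1 oriV with its RepA replication protein and StaA stability protein allows stable maintenance in Agrobacterium. Bacterial selection is by kanamycin, through an aminoglycoside phosphotransferase gene that is annotated as being driven by the bla (AmpR) promoter.

The transferred region lies between nopaline-type left and right T-DNA border repeats and contains two cassettes. Nearest the right border is the expression unit: a CaMV 35S promoter followed by the TMV Ω leader, a translational enhancer, then the insert and an octopine synthase terminator. The insert is PITG_02860 from Phytophthora infestans strain T30-4. The feature table matches it, as a fragment, to an RXLR effector reported to suppress pattern-triggered immunity by acting through the host E3 ligase NRL1 to promote degradation of SWAP70. No epitope tag or reporter is annotated. A stretch annotated as a CaMV coding fragment upstream of the 35S promoter probably reflects extended viral promoter-region sequence rather than an intended gene.

Nearest the left border, a NOS promoter–bar–NOS terminator cassette encodes phosphinothricin acetyltransferase. This gives Basta (glufosinate) resistance for selecting plant cells should stable transformation be wanted. The sequenced record is 8,302 nt, somewhat shorter than the backbone size listed without insert, and the record does not explain this difference. The associated work concerns pathogen effectors that counteract a plant NLR immune receptor network.
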