Features (pLannotate 1.2.2; 17 found; start..end, strand, type, name):
    937..961     -  misc_feature   RB T-DNA repeat: right border repeat from nopaline C58 T-DNA
   1028..1735    -  terminator     OCS terminator: octopine synthase terminator
   1746..1958    -  CDS            RXLRC_PHYIT (fragment): Experimental evidence at protein level: Swiss-Prot protein existence level 1. Effector that promotes P.infestans virulence and suppresses pattern-triggered immunity (PTI) (PubMed:26966171, PubMed:30049706). Interacts with the host ubiquitin E3 ligase NRL1 and enhances the association between NRL1 and SWAP70 to promote proteasome-mediated degradation of SWAP70, which results in the suppression of immunity (PubMed:26966171, PubMed:30049706). From Phytophthora infestans (strain T30-4) (Potato late blight fungus).
   1970..2023    -  misc_feature   TMV Ω: translational enhancer from the tobacco mosaic virus 5'-leader sequence (Gallie et al., 1988)
   2052..2397    -  promoter       CaMV 35S promoter: strong constitutive promoter from cauliflower mosaic virus
   2054..2100    -  promoter       minimal CaMV 35S promoter: minimal 35S promoter from cauliflower mosaic virus
   2581..3387    -  CDS            IBMP_CAMVB (fragment): Experimental evidence at protein level: Swiss-Prot protein existence level 1. Enhances the ribosomal termination-reinitiation event leading to the translation of major open reading frames on the polycistronic viral RNAs. From Cauliflower mosaic virus (strain Bari 1) (CaMV).
   3430..3682    -  terminator     NOS terminator: nopaline synthase terminator and poly(A) signal
   3713..4261    -  CDS            bar: PAT_STRHY - Experimental evidence at protein level: Swiss-Prot protein existence level 1. Inactivates phosphinothricin (PPT) by transfer of an acetyl group from acetyl CoA. Can also acetylate demethylphosphinothricin but not PTT or glutamate. This enzyme is an effector of phosphinothricin tripeptide (PTT or bialaphos) resistance. From Streptomyces hygroscopicus. Introduced by genetic manipulation and expressed in glufosinate-tolerant maize by Dekalb Genetics.
   4282..4464    -  promoter       NOS promoter: nopaline synthase promoter NOS promoter
   4659..4683    -  misc_feature   LB T-DNA repeat: left border repeat from nopaline C58 T-DNA
   4819..5407    -  rep_origin     ori: high-copy-number ColE1/pMB1/pBR322/pUC origin of replication
   5578..6372    -  CDS            KanR: aminoglycoside phosphotransferase; aphA-3; confers resistance to kanamycin
   6373..6477    -  promoter       AmpR promoter: bla
   6539..6733    -  rep_origin     pVS1 oriV: origin of replication for the Pseudomonas plasmid pVS1 (Heeb et al., 2000)
   6799..7872    -  CDS            pVS1 RepA: replication protein from the Pseudomonas plasmid pVS1 (Heeb et al., 2000)
   8301..628     -  CDS            pVS1 StaA (across the origin): stability protein from the Pseudomonas plasmid pVS1 (Heeb et al., 2000)
>Addgene plasmid #173508 | pICSL86977OD:PITG_02860 | addgene full sequence | sequence record 342113 | Addgene NGS Result
AAATGAGTTTTGATTTAATTTCAGCGGCCAGCGCCTGGACCTCGCGGGCAGCGTCGCCCTCGGGTTCTGA
TTCAAGAACGGTTGTGCCGGCGGCGGCAGTGCCTGGGTAGCTCACGCGCTGCGTGATACGGGACTCAAGA
ATGGGCAGCTCGTACCCGGCCAGCGCCTCGGCAACCTCACCGCCGATGCGCGTGCCTTTGATCGCCCGCG
ACACGACAAAGGCCGCTTGTAGCCTTCCATCCGTGACCTCAATGCGCTGCTTAACCAGCTCCACCAGGTC
GGCGGTGGCCCATATGTCGTAAGGGCTTGGCTGCACCGGAATCAGCACGAAGTCGGCTGCCTTGATCGCG
GACACAGCCAAGTCCGCCGCCTGGGGCGCTCCGTCGATCACTACGAAGTCGCGCCGGCCGATGGCCTTCA
CGTCGCGGTCAATCGTCGGGCGGTCGATGCCGACAACGGTTAGCGGTTGATCTTCCCGCACGGCCGCCCA
ATCGCGGGCACTGCCCTGGGGATCGGAATCGACTAACAGAACATCGGCCCCGGCGAGTTGCAGGGCGCGG
GCTAGATGGGTTGCGATGGTCGTCTTGCCTGACCCGCCTTTCTGGTTAAGTACAGCGATAACCTTCATGC
GTTCCCCTTGCGTATTTGTTTATTTACTCATCGCATCATATACGCAGCGACCGCATGACGCAAGCTGTTT
TACTCAAATACACATCACCTTTTTAGACGGCGGCGCTCGGTTTCTTCAGCGGCCAAGCTGGCCGGCCAGG
CCGCCAGCTTGGCATCAGACAAACCGGCCAGGATTTCATGCAGCCGCACGGCTGACTCCCGAGGGGAACC
CTGTGGTTGGCATGCACATACAAATGGACGAACGGATAAACCTTTTCACGCCCTTTTAAATATCCGATTA
TTCTAATAAACGCTCTTTTCTCTTAGGTTTACCCGCCAATATATCCTGTCAAACACTGATAGTTTAAACG
GATCACTTCGTGTCCCTCGGTCACATGTGCATCCTCTAGTAGCGGTCCTGCTGAGCCTCGACATGTTGTC
GCAAAATTCGCCCTGGACCCGCCCAACGATTTGTCGTCACTGTCAAGGTTTGACCTGCACTTCATTTGGG
GCCCACATACACCAAAAAAATGCTGCATAATTCTCGGGGCAGCAAGTCGGTTACCCGGCCGCCGTGCTGG
ACCGGGTTGAATGGTGCCCGTAACTTTCGGTAGAGCGGACGGCCAATACTCAACTTCAAGGAATCTCACC
CATGCGCGCCGGCGGGGAACCGGAGTTCCCTTCAGTGAGCGTTATTAGTTCGCCGCTCGGTGTGTCGTAG
ATACTAGCCCCTGGGGCACTTTTGAAATTTGAATAAGATTTATGTAATCAGTCTTTTAGGTTTGACCGGT
TCTGCCGCTTTTTTTAAAATTGGATTTGTAATAATAAAACGCAATTGTTTGTTATTGTGGCGCTCTATCA
TAGATGTCGCTATAAACCTATTCAGCACAATATATTGTTTTCATTTTAATATTGTACATATAAGTAGTAG
GGTACAATCAGTAAATTGAACGGAGAATATTATTCATAAAAATACGATAGTAACGGGTGATATATTCATT
AGAATGAACCGAAACCGGCGGTAAGGATCTGAGCTACACATGCTCAGGTTTTTTACAACGTGCACAACAG
AATTGAAAGCAAATATCATGCGATCATAGGCTTCTCGCATATCTCATTAAAGCAGGACAAGCTCAAGGTC
CCCTGAAAGCCTGAGGGTCCTTCAAGTACTTAGTGTACAAGTTAGAGATCCTAGCAGCAGTGTCGATAGG
GTATCCAGACCTGAAGATCTCGTCGTACACGTCGAAAGCCTGAGACTTCTTCTGCAAGAAAGCAGAGAAC
ATTGATGAAAGCTCCTTGATAGCAGCCACCTCGTCGTCGTCCAACCTGAACAACTCAGACAACTTAGTCA
TTGTATCGATAATTGTAAATGTAATTGTAATGTTGTTTGTTGTTTGTTGTTGTTGGTAATTGTTGTAAAA
ATGAGCTCTTATACTCGAGCGTGTCCTCTCCAAATGAAATGAACTTCCTTATATAGAGGAAGGGTCTTGC
GAAGGATAGTGGGATTGTGCGTCATCCCTTACGTCAGTGGAGATGTCACATCAATCCACTTGCTTTGTAG
ACGTGGTTGGAACCTCTTCTTTTTCCACGATGCTCCTCGTGGGTGGGGGTCCATCTTTGGGACCACTGTC
GGCAGAGAGATCTTGAATGATAGCCTTTCCTTTATCGCAATGATGGCATTTGTAGGAGCCACCTTCCTTT
TCTACTGTCCTTTCGATGAAGTGACAGATAGCTGGGCAATGGAATCCGAGGAGGTTTCCCGAAATTATCC
TTTGTTGAAAAGTCTCAATAGCCCTTTGATCTTCTGAGACTGTATCTTTGACATTTTTGGAGTAGACCAG
AGTGTCGTGCTCCACCATGTTGACGAAGATTTTCTTCTTGTCATTGAGTCGTAAAAGACTCTGTATGAAC
TGTTCGCCAGTCTTGACGGCGAGTTCTGTTAGATCCTCGATTTGAATCTTAGACTCCATGCATGGCCTTA
GATTCAGTAGGAACTACCTTTTTAGAGACTCCAATCTCTATTACTTGCCTTGGTTTATGAAGCAAGCCTT
GAATCGTCCATACTGGAATAGTACTTCTGATCTTGAGAAATATGTCTTTCTCTGTGTTCTTGATGCAATT
AGTCCTGAATCTTTTGACTGCATCTTTAACCTTCTTGGGAAGGTATTTGATCTCCTGGAGATTGTTACTC
GGGTAGATCGTCTTGATGAGACTTGCTGCGTAGGCCTCTCTAACCATCTGTGGGTCAGCATTCTTTCTGA
AATTGAAGAGGCTAACCTTCTCATTATCAGTGGTGAACATAGTGTCGTCACCTTCACCTTCGAACTTCCT
TCCTAGATCGTAAAGATAGAGGAAATCGTCCATTGTAATCTCCGGGGCAAAGGAGATCTCTTTTGGGGCT
GGATCACTGCTGGGCCTTTTGGTTCCTAGCGTGAGCCAGTGGGCTTTTTGCTTTGGTGGGCTTGTTAGGG
CCTTAGCAAAGCTCTTGGGCTTGAGTTGAGCTTCTCCTTTGGGGATGAAGTTCAACCTGTCTGTTTGCTG
ACTTGTTGTGTACGCGTCAGCTGCTGCTCTTGCCTCTGTAATAGTGGCAAATTTCTTGTGTGCAACTCCG
GGAACGCCGTTTGTTGCCGCCTTTGTACAACCCCAGTCATCGTATATACCGGCATGTGGACCGTTATACA
CAACGTAGTAGTTGATATGAGGGTGTTGAATACCCGATTCTGCTCTGAGAGGAGCAACTGTGCTGTTAAG
CTCAGATTTTTGTGGGATTGGAATTCCTCCAAGCTTGAATTCTTGCAGCGCTCCAATTCAGCAAGCGTCG
ATCTAGTAACATAGATGACACCGCGCGCGATAATTTATCCTAGTTTGCGCGCTATATTTTGTTTTCTATC
GCGTATTAAATGTATAATTGCGGGACTCTAATCATAAAAACCCATCTCATAAATAACGTCATGCATTACA
TGTTAATTATTACATGCTTAACGTAATTCAACAGAAATTATATGATAATCATCGCAAGACCGGCAACAGG
ATTCAATCTTAAGAAACTTTATTGCCAAATGTTTGAACGATCTGCTTGACTCTAGATCCAGAGTCCCGCT
CAAATCTCAGTCACAGGAAGAACAGGTCTAGGAGGAACAGGAAGAGAGAAATCAAGCTGCCAGAATCCCA
CATCATGCCAATTTCCATGTTTGAAACCAGCAGCTCTAAGCATTCCCCTAGGAGCATAACCAAGAGCCTC
ATGCATCCTCACAGAAGGATCATTAGGAAGTCCAATCACAGCAACCACAGACTTGAAACCCTGAGCCTCC
AAAGACTTCAAAAGATGAGTGTAAAGAGTAGATCCAAGACCAGTTCTTTGATGCCTAGGAGACACGTAAA
CAGTAGACTCAGCAGTCCAATCGTAAGCATTCCTAGCCTTCCAAGGACCAGCATAAGCAATACCAGCCAC
TTCACCATCCACTTCAGCAACAAGCCAAGGATACCTCTCTCTAAGCCTCACAAGATCATCAGTCCACTCT
TGTGGTTCTTGAGGCTCAGTCCTGAAATTCACAGTAGAAGTCTCAATGTAATGATTCACAATAGTGCACA
CAGCAGGCATATCAGCCTCAGTAGCCCTTCTAATATCAGCAGGCCTTCTTTCAGGAGACATGCGAAACGA
TCCAGATCCGGTGCAGATTATTTGGATTGAGAGTGAATATGAGACTCTAATTGGATACCGAGGGGAATTT
ATGGAACGTCAGTGGAGCATTTTGACAAGAAATATTTGCTAGCTGATAGTGACCTTAGGCGACTTTTGAA
CGCGCAATAATGGTTTCTGACGTATGTGCTTAGCTCATTAAACTCCAGAAACCCGCGGCTGAGTGGCTCC
TTCAACGTTGCGGTTCTGTCAGTTCCAAACGTAAAACGGCTTGTCCCGCGTCATCGGCGGGGGTCATAAC
GTGACTCCCTTAATTCTCCGCTCCGGATCCGAATTCGGCACAGAGTGTTCAACCCCAGTACATTAAAAAC
GTCCGCAATGTGTTATTAAGTTGTCTAAGCGTCAATTTGTTTACACCACAATATATCCTGCCACCAGCCA
GCCAACAGCTCCCCGACCGGCAGCTCGGCACAAAATCACCACTCGATACAGGCAGCCCATCAACCATGAC
TACTGTCCGGTCCAACAGATCCGAGCAGGAACCGTAAAAAGGCCGCGTTGCTGGCGTTTTTCCATAGGCT
CCGCCCCCCTGACGAGCATCACAAAAATCGACGCTCAAGTCAGAGGTGGCGAAACCCGACAGGACTATAA
AGATACCAGGCGTTTCCCCCTGGAAGCTCCCTCGTGCGCTCTCCTGTTCCGACCCTGCCGCTTACCGGAT
ACCTGTCCGCCTTTCTCCCTTCGGGAAGCGTGGCGCTTTCTCATAGCTCACGCTGTAGGTATCTCAGTTC
GGTGTAGGTCGTTCGCTCCAAGCTGGGCTGTGTGCACGAACCCCCCGTTCAGCCCGACCGCTGCGCCTTA
TCCGGTAACTATCGTCTTGAGTCCAACCCGGTAAGACACGACTTATCGCCACTGGCAGCAGCCACTGGTA
ACAGGATTAGCAGAGCGAGGTATGTAGGCGGTGCTACAGAGTTCTTGAAGTGGTGGCCTAACTACGGCTA
CACTAGAAGAACAGTATTTGGTATCTGCGCTCTGCTGAAGCCAGTTACCTTCGGAAAAAGAGTTGGTAGC
TCTTGATCCGGCAAACAAACCACCGCTGGTAGCGGTGGTTTTTTTGTTTGCAAGCAGCAGATTACGCGCA
GAAAAAAAGGATCTCAAGAAGATCCTTTGATCTTTTCTACGGGGTCTGACGCTCAGTGGAACGAAAACTC
ACGTTAAGGGATTTTGGTCATGAGATTATCAAAAAGGATCTTCACCTAGATCCTTTTAAATTAAAAATGA
AGTTTTAAATCAATCTAAAGTATATATGAGTAAACTTGGTCTGACAGCTAAAACAATTCATCCAGTAAAA
TATAATATTTTATTTTCTCCCAATCAGGCTTGATCCCCAGTAAGTCAAAAAATAGCTCGACATACTGTTC
TTCCCCGATATCCTCCCTGAGCGACCGGACGCAGAAGGCAATGTCATACCACTTGTCCGCCCTGCCGCTT
CTCCCAAGATCAATAAAGCCACTTACTTTGCCATCTTTCACAAAGATGTTGCTGTCTCCCAGGTCGCCGT
GGGAAAAGACAAGTTCCTCTTCGGGCTTTTCCGTCTTTAAAAAATCATACAGCTCGCGCGGATCTTTAAA
TGGAGTGTCCTCTTCCCAGTTTTCGCAATCCACATCGGCCAGATCGTTATTCAGTAAGTAATCCAATTCG
GCTAAGCGGCTGTCTAAGCTATTCGTATAGGGACAATCCGATATGTCGATGGAGTGAAAGAGCCTGATGC
ACTCCGCATACAGCTCGATAATCTTTTCAGGGCTTTGTTCATCTTCATACTCTTCCGAGCAAAGGACGCC
ATCGGCCTCACTCATGAGCAGATTGCTCCAGCCATCATGCCGTTCAAAGTGCAGGACCTTTGGAACAGGC
AGCTTTCCTTCCAGCCATAGCATCATGTCCTTTTCCCGTTCCACATCATAGGTGGTCCCTTTATACCGGC
TGTCCGTCATTTTTAAATATAGGTTTTCATTTTCTCCCACCAGCTTATATACCTTAGCAGGAGACATTCC
TTCCGTATCTTTTACGCAGCGGTATTTTTCGATCAGTTTTTTCAATTCCGGTGATATTCTCATTTTAGCC
ATACTCTTCCTTTTTCAATATTATTGAAGCATTTATCAGGGTTATTGTCTCATGAGCGGATACATATTTG
AATGTATTTAGAAAAATAAACAAATAGGGGTTCCGCGCACTCGGAGCCTTGATGTGGGCGCTTTTTGCAG
CTGTTCGGCTGTGCGCTGGCCAGACAGTTATGCACAGGCCAGGCGGGTTTTAAGAGTTTTAATAAGTTTT
AAAGAGTTTTAGGCGGAAAAATCGCCTTTTTTCTCTTTTATATCAGTCACTTACATGTGTGACCGGTTCC
CAATGTACGGCTTTGGGTTCCCAATGTACGGGTTCCGGTTCCCAATGTACGGCTTTGGGTTCCCAATGTA
CGTGCTATCCACAGGAAAGAAGCTTTTTCGACCTTTTTCCCCTGCTAGGGCAATTTGCCCTAGCATCTGC
TCCGTACATTAGGAACCGGCGGATGCTTCGCCCTCGATCAGGTTGCGGTAGCGCATGACTAGGATCGGGC
CAGCCTGCCCCGCCTCCTCCTTCAAATCGTACTCCGGCAGGTCATTTGACCCGATCAGCTTGCGCACGGT
GAAACAGAACTTCTTGAACTCTCCGGCGCTGCCACTGCGTTCGTAGATCGTCTTGAACAACCATCTGGCT
TCTGCCTTGCCTGCGGCGCGGCGTGCCAGGCGGTAGAGAAAACGGCCGATGCCGGGATCGATCAAAAAGT
AATCGGGGTGAACCGTCAGCACGTCCGGGTTCTTGCCTTCTGTGATCTCGCGGTACATCCAATCAGCTAG
CTCGATCTCGATGTACTCCGGCCGCCCGGTTTCGCTCTTTACGATCTTGTAGCGGCTAATCAAGGCTTCA
CCCTCGGATACCGTCACCAGGCGGCCGTTCTTGGCCTTCTTCGTACGCTGCATGGCAACGTGCGTGGTGT
TTAACCGAATGCAGGTTTCTACCAGGTCGTCTTTCTGCTTTCCGCCATCGGCTCGCCGGCAGAACTTGAG
TACGTCCGCAACGTGTGGACGGAACACGCGGCCGGGCTTGTCTCCCTTCCCTTCCCGGTATCGGTTCATG
GATTCGGTTAGATGGGAAACCGCCATCAGTACCAGGTCGTAATCCCACACACTGGCCATGCCGGCCGGCC
CTGCGGAAACCTCTACGTGCCCGTCTGGAAGCTCGTAGCGGATCACCTCGCCAGCTCGTCGGTCACGCTT
CGACAGACGGAAAACGGCCACGTCCATGATGCTGCGACTATCGCGGGTGCCCACGTCATAGAGCATCGGA
ACGAAAAAATCTGGTTGCTCGTCGCCCTTGGGCGGCTTCCTAATCGACGACGCACCGGCTGCCGGCGGTT
GCCGGGATTCTTTGCGGATTCGATCAGCGGCCGCTTGCCACGATTCACCGGGGCGTGCTTCTGCCTCGAT
GCGTTGCCGCTGGGCGGCCTGCGCGGCCTTCAACTTCTCCACCAGGTCATCACCCAGCGCCGCGCCGATT
TGTACCGGGCCGGATGGTTTGCGACCGCTCACGCCGATTCCTCGGGCTTGGGGGTTCCAGTGCCATTGCA
GGGCCGGCAGACAACCCAGCCGCTTACGCCTGGCCAACCGCCCGTTCCTCCACACATGGGGCATTCCACG
GCGTCGGTGCCTGGTTGTTCTTGATTTTCCATGCCGCCTCCTTTAGCCGCTAAAATTCATCTACTCATTT
ATTCATTTGCTCATTTACTCTGGTAGCTGCGCGATGTATTCAGATAGCAGCTCGGTAATGGTCTTGCCTT
GGCGTACCGCGTACATCTTCAGCTTGGTGTGATCCTCCGCCGGCAACTGAAAGTTGACCCGCTTCATGGC
TGGCGTGTCTGCCAGGCTGGCCAACGTTGCAGCCTTGCTGCTGCGTGCGCTCGGACGGCCGGCACTTAGC
GTGTTTGTGCTTTTGCTCATTTTCTCTTTACCTCATTAACTC
