>Addgene plasmid #173508 | pICSL86977OD:PITG_02860 | depositor partial sequence | sequence record 336541 | CDS of PITG_02860_T30-4
ATGACTAAGTTGTCTGAGTTGTTCAGGTTGGACGACGACGAGGTGGCTGCTATCAAGGAGCTTTCATCAA
TGTTCTCTGCTTTCTTGCAGAAGAAGTCTCAGGCTTTCGACGTGTACGACGAGATCTTCAGGTCTGGATA
CCCTATCGACACTGCTGCTAGGATCTCTAACTTGTACACTAAGTACTTGAAGGACCCTCAGGCTTTCAGG
GGACCTTGA
